Addgene plasmid #186021: pQE-80L 2xHis-Rab29
Purpose: 2xHis-Rab29
Depositing lab: Suzanne Pfeffer. Depositing organization: Stanford University. Publication: A feed-forward pathway drives LRRK2 kinase membrane recruitment and activation. Vides EG, Adhikari A, Chiang CY, Lis P, Purlyte E, Limouse C, Shumate JL, Spinola-Lasso E, Dhekne HS, Alessi DR, Pfeffer SR. Elife. 2022 Sep 23;11:e79771. doi: 10.7554/eLife.79771. PubMed 36149401.
Backbone
  Vector backbone: pQE-80L
  Vector type: Bacterial Expression
Growth in bacteria
  Bacterial resistance: Ampicillin, 100 μg/mL
  Growth temperature: 37°C
  Growth strain: DH5alpha
  Copy number: Unknown
Gene/Insert
  Gene/Insert name: 2xHis-Rab29
  Species: H. sapiens (human)
  Entrez Gene: RAB29 (a.k.a. RAB7L, RAB7L1)
  Cloning method: Gibson Cloning
  Sequencing primers: 5′ CGGATAACAATTTCACACAG
Terms and licenses: Academic/Nonprofit Terms; Industry Terms: Not Available to Industry
How to cite: pQE-80L 2xHis-Rab29 was a gift from Suzanne Pfeffer (Addgene plasmid # 186021 ; http://n2t.net/addgene:186021 ; RRID:Addgene_186021)
