[The description below was written by a language model from this plasmid's Addgene catalogue record and pLannotate feature annotations shown in this document.]
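Description:
pQE-80L 2xHis-Rab29 is a bacterial expression plasmid of about 5.4 kb built on the pQE-80L backbone for producing human Rab29 (RAB29, also known as RAB7L1) in E. coli. It replicates from a ColE1/pMB1-type origin, next to a pBR322 bom region and a remnant of the rop gene, and is selected with ampicillin through the bla (AmpR) gene and its own promoter. A chloramphenicol acetyltransferase (cat) coding sequence with only a fragment of its promoter lies downstream of the expression cassette, followed by the rrnB T1 terminator. The catalogue entry lists ampicillin as the only selection.

The Rab29 open reading frame was inserted by Gibson cloning and sits under the bacteriophage T5 promoter, which is recognised by E. coli RNA polymerase. This promoter carries an embedded lac operator plus a second operator just downstream. The plasmid also encodes the lac repressor from the lacIq promoter, a mutant that raises repressor levels. Transcription is therefore held tightly off until IPTG is added, without depending on a host strain that supplies repressor. The lambda t0 terminator ends the transcript.

A histidine affinity tag lies immediately upstream of the Rab29 coding sequence. The construct name indicates a doubled His tag, but the annotation detects only a single His stretch, so the exact tag arrangement cannot be confirmed from the feature table.

Rab29 is a small GTPase involved in endosome–trans-Golgi trafficking that recruits the LRRK2 kinase to membranes and stimulates its activity. The associated publication concerns LRRK2 membrane recruitment and activation, so the plasmid probably serves to make His-tagged recombinant Rab29 for metal-affinity purification and biochemical work. The record's stated purpose gives only the construct name.
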