Features (pLannotate 1.2.2; 17 found; start..end, strand, type, name):
     10..54      +  promoter       T5 promoter: bacteriophage T5 promoter for E. coli RNA polymerase, with embedded lac operator
     62..78      +  protein_bind   lac operator: The lac repressor binds to the lac operator to inhibit transcription in E. coli. This inhibition can be relieved by adding lactose or isopropyl-β-D-thiogalactopyranoside (IPTG). lac repressor encoded by lacI
    127..144     +  CDS            7xHis (fragment): 6xHis affinity tag
    151..759     +  CDS            RAB29: RAB7L_HUMAN - Also known as RAB7L1. Experimental evidence at protein level: Swiss-Prot protein existence level 1. The small GTPases Rab are key regulators in vesicle trafficking (PubMed:24788816). Essential for maintaining the integrity of the endosome-trans-Golgi network structure (By similarity). Together with LRRK2, plays a role in the retrograde trafficking pathway for recycling proteins, such as mannose 6 phosphate receptor (M6PR), between lysosomes and the Golgi apparatus in a retromer-dependent manner (PubMed:24788816). Recruits LRRK2 to the Golgi complex and stimulates LRRK2 kinase act
    811..905     +  terminator     lambda t0 terminator: transcription terminator from phage lambda
    920..948     +  promoter       cat promoter (fragment): promoter of the E. coli cat gene encoding chloramphenicol acetyltransferase
    949..1605    +  CDS            cat: CAT_ECOLX - Experimental evidence at protein level: Swiss-Prot protein existence level 1. This enzyme is an effector of chloramphenicol resistance in bacteria. From Escherichia coli. This protein is used as a marker in many commonly used cloning vectors, such as pACYC184.
   1673..1759    +  terminator     rrnB T1 terminator: Escherichia coli rrnB; transcription terminator T1 from the E. coli rrnB gene
   1782..1799    -  promoter       tet promoter (fragment): E. coli promoter for tetracycline efflux protein gene
   1818..1839    -  protein_bind   CAP binding site: CAP binding activates transcription in the presence of cAMP. E. coli catabolite activator protein
   1852..2934    -  CDS            lacI: lac repressor; lacI; The lac repressor binds to the lac operator to inhibit transcription in E. coli. This inhibition can be relieved by adding lactose or isopropyl-β-D-thiogalactopyranoside (IPTG).
   2935..3012    -  promoter       lacIq promoter: lacI (mutant); In the lacIq allele, a single base change in the promoter boosts expression of the lacI gene about 10-fold.
   3061..3102    +  CDS            rop (fragment): Rop protein, which maintains plasmids at low copy number; rop
   3204..3344    +  misc_feature   bom: basis of mobility region from pBR322
   3530..4118    -  rep_origin     ori: high-copy-number ColE1/pMB1/pBR322/pUC origin of replication
   4289..5149    -  CDS            AmpR: β-lactamase; bla; confers resistance to ampicillin, carbenicillin, and related antibiotics
   5150..5254    -  promoter       AmpR promoter: bla
>Addgene plasmid #186021 | pQE-80L 2xHis-Rab29 | addgene full sequence | sequence record 366230 | Addgene NGS Result
CTCGAGAAATCATAAAAAATTTATTTGCTTTGTGAGCGGATAACAATTATAATAGATTCAATTGTGAGCG
GATAACAATTTCACACAGAATTCATTAAAGAGGAGAAATTAACTATGAGAGGATCGCATCACCATCACCA
TCACGGATCCATGGGCAGCCGCGACCACCTGTTCAAAGTGCTGGTGGTGGGGGACGCCGCAGTGGGCAAG
ACGTCGCTGGTGCAGCGATATTCCCAGGACAGCTTCAGCAAACACTACAAGTCCACGGTGGGAGTGGATT
TTGCTCTGAAGGTTCTCCAGTGGTCTGACTACGAGATAGTGCGGCTTCAGCTGTGGGATATTGCAGGGCA
GGAGCGCTTCACCTCTATGACACGATTGTATTATCGGGATGCCTCTGCCTGTGTTATTATGTTTGACGTT
ACCAATGCCACTACCTTCAGCAACAGCCAGAGGTGGAAACAGGACCTAGACAGCAAGCTCACACTACCCA
ATGGAGAGCCGGTGCCCTGCCTGCTCTTGGCCAACAAGTGTGATCTGTCCCCTTGGGCAGTGAGCCGGGA
CCAGATTGACCGGTTCAGTAAAGAGAACGGTTTCACAGGTTGGACAGAAACATCAGTCAAGGAGAACAAA
AATATTAATGAGGCTATGAGAGTCCTCATTGAAAAGATGATGAGAAATTCCACAGAAGATATCATGTCTT
TGTCCACCCAAGGGGACTACATCAATCTACAAACCAAGTCCTCCAGCTGGTCCTGCTGCTAGTCTAGAAT
TCCCTGCAGGTAATTAAATAAGCTTAATTAGCTGAGCTTGGACTCCTGTTGATAGATCCAGTAATGACCT
CAGAACTCCATCTGGATTTGTTCAGAACGCTCGGTTGCCGCCGGGCGTTTTTTATTGGTGAGAATCCAAG
CTAGCTTGGCGAGATTTTCAGGAGCTAAGGAAGCTAAAATGGAGAAAAAAATCACTGGATATACCACCGT
TGATATATCCCAATGGCATCGTAAAGAACATTTTGAGGCATTTCAGTCAGTTGCTCAATGTACCTATAAC
CAGACCGTTCAGCTGGATATTACGGCCTTTTTAAAGACCGTAAAGAAAAATAAGCACAAGTTTTATCCGG
CCTTTATTCACATTCTTGCCCGCCTGATGAATGCTCATCCGGAATTTCGTATGGCAATGAAAGACGGTGA
GCTGGTGATATGGGATAGTGTTCACCCTTGTTACACCGTTTTCCATGAGCAAACTGAAACGTTTTCATCG
CTCTGGAGTGAATACCACGACGATTTCCGGCAGTTTCTACACATATATTCGCAAGATGTGGCGTGTTACG
GTGAAAACCTGGCCTATTTCCCTAAAGGGTTTATTGAGAATATGTTTTTCGTCTCAGCCAATCCCTGGGT
GAGTTTCACCAGTTTTGATTTAAACGTGGCCAATATGGACAACTTCTTCGCCCCCGTTTTCACCATGGGC
AAATATTATACGCAAGGCGACAAGGTGCTGATGCCGCTGGCGATTCAGGTTCATCATGCCGTTTGTGATG
GCTTCCATGTCGGCAGAATGCTTAATGAATTACAACAGTACTGCGATGAGTGGCAGGGCGGGGCGTAATT
TTTTTAAGGCAGTTATTGGTGCCCTTAAACGCCTGGGGTAATGACTCTCTAGCTTGAGGCATCAAATAAA
ACGAAAGGCTCAGTCGAAAGACTGGGCCTTTCGTTTTATCTGTTGTTTGTCGGTGAACGCTCTCCTGAGT
AGGACAAATCCGCCCTCTAGATTACGTGCAGTCGATGATAAGCTGTCAAACATGAGAATTGTGCCTAATG
AGTGAGCTAACTTACATTAATTGCGTTGCGCTCACTGCCCGCTTTCCAGTCGGGAAACCTGTCGTGCCAG
CTGCATTAATGAATCGGCCAACGCGCGGGGAGAGGCGGTTTGCGTATTGGGCGCCAGGGTGGTTTTTCTT
TTCACCAGTGAGACGGGCAACAGCTGATTGCCCTTCACCGCCTGGCCCTGAGAGAGTTGCAGCAAGCGGT
CCACGCTGGTTTGCCCCAGCAGGCGAAAATCCTGTTTGATGGTGGTTAACGGCGGGATATAACATGAGCT
GTCTTCGGTATCGTCGTATCCCACTACCGAGATATCCGCACCAACGCGCAGCCCGGACTCGGTAATGGCG
CGCATTGCGCCCAGCGCCATCTGATCGTTGGCAACCAGCATCGCAGTGGGAACGATGCCCTCATTCAGCA
TTTGCATGGTTTGTTGAAAACCGGACATGGCACTCCAGTCGCCTTCCCGTTCCGCTATCGGCTGAATTTG
ATTGCGAGTGAGATATTTATGCCAGCCAGCCAGACGCAGACGCGCCGAGACAGAACTTAATGGGCCCGCT
AACAGCGCGATTTGCTGGTGACCCAATGCGACCAGATGCTCCACGCCCAGTCGCGTACCGTCTTCATGGG
AGAAAATAATACTGTTGATGGGTGTCTGGTCAGAGACATCAAGAAATAACGCCGGAACATTAGTGCAGGC
AGCTTCCACAGCAATGGCATCCTGGTCATCCAGCGGATAGTTAATGATCAGCCCACTGACGCGTTGCGCG
AGAAGATTGTGCACCGCCGCTTTACAGGCTTCGACGCCGCTTCGTTCTACCATCGACACCACCACGCTGG
CACCCAGTTGATCGGCGCGAGATTTAATCGCCGCGACAATTTGCGACGGCGCGTGCAGGGCCAGACTGGA
GGTGGCAACGCCAATCAGCAACGACTGTTTGCCCGCCAGTTGTTGTGCCACGCGGTTGGGAATGTAATTC
AGCTCCGCCATCGCCGCTTCCACTTTTTCCCGCGTTTTCGCAGAAACGTGGCTGGCCTGGTTCACCACGC
GGGAAACGGTCTGATAAGAGACACCGGCATACTCTGCGACATCGTATAACGTTACTGGTTTCACATTCAC
CACCCTGAATTGACTCTCTTCCGGGCGCTATCATGCCATACCGCGAAAGGTTTTGCACCATTCGATGGTG
TCGGAATTTCGGGCAGCGTTGGGTCCTGGCCACGGGTGCGCATGATCTAGAGCTGCCTCGCGCGTTTCGG
TGATGACGGTGAAAACCTCTGACACATGCAGCTCCCGGAGACGGTCACAGCTTGTCTGTAAGCGGATGCC
GGGAGCAGACAAGCCCGTCAGGGCGCGTCAGCGGGTGTTGGCGGGTGTCGGGGCGCAGCCATGACCCAGT
CACGTAGCGATAGCGGAGTGTATACTGGCTTAACTATGCGGCATCAGAGCAGATTGTACTGAGAGTGCAC
CATATGCGGTGTGAAATACCGCACAGATGCGTAAGGAGAAAATACCGCATCAGGCGCTCTTCCGCTTCCT
CGCTCACTGACTCGCTGCGCTCGGTCGTTCGGCTGCGGCGAGCGGTATCAGCTCACTCAAAGGCGGTAAT
ACGGTTATCCACAGAATCAGGGGATAACGCAGGAAAGAACATGTGAGCAAAAGGCCAGCAAAAGGCCAGG
AACCGTAAAAAGGCCGCGTTGCTGGCGTTTTTCCATAGGCTCCGCCCCCCTGACGAGCATCACAAAAATC
GACGCTCAAGTCAGAGGTGGCGAAACCCGACAGGACTATAAAGATACCAGGCGTTTCCCCCTGGAAGCTC
CCTCGTGCGCTCTCCTGTTCCGACCCTGCCGCTTACCGGATACCTGTCCGCCTTTCTCCCTTCGGGAAGC
GTGGCGCTTTCTCATAGCTCACGCTGTAGGTATCTCAGTTCGGTGTAGGTCGTTCGCTCCAAGCTGGGCT
GTGTGCACGAACCCCCCGTTCAGCCCGACCGCTGCGCCTTATCCGGTAACTATCGTCTTGAGTCCAACCC
GGTAAGACACGACTTATCGCCACTGGCAGCAGCCACTGGTAACAGGATTAGCAGAGCGAGGTATGTAGGC
GGTGCTACAGAGTTCTTGAAGTGGTGGCCTAACTACGGCTACACTAGAAGGACAGTATTTGGTATCTGCG
CTCTGCTGAAGCCAGTTACCTTCGGAAAAAGAGTTGGTAGCTCTTGATCCGGCAAACAAACCACCGCTGG
TAGCGGTGGTTTTTTTGTTTGCAAGCAGCAGATTACGCGCAGAAAAAAAGGATCTCAAGAAGATCCTTTG
ATCTTTTCTACGGGGTCTGACGCTCAGTGGAACGAAAACTCACGTTAAGGGATTTTGGTCATGAGATTAT
CAAAAAGGATCTTCACCTAGATCCTTTTAAATTAAAAATGAAGTTTTAAATCAATCTAAAGTATATATGA
GTAAACTTGGTCTGACAGTTACCAATGCTTAATCAGTGAGGCACCTATCTCAGCGATCTGTCTATTTCGT
TCATCCATAGTTGCCTGACTCCCCGTCGTGTAGATAACTACGATACGGGAGGGCTTACCATCTGGCCCCA
GTGCTGCAATGATACCGCGAGACCCACGCTCACCGGCTCCAGATTTATCAGCAATAAACCAGCCAGCCGG
AAGGGCCGAGCGCAGAAGTGGTCCTGCAACTTTATCCGCCTCCATCCAGTCTATTAATTGTTGCCGGGAA
GCTAGAGTAAGTAGTTCGCCAGTTAATAGTTTGCGCAACGTTGTTGCCATTGCTACAGGCATCGTGGTGT
CACGCTCGTCGTTTGGTATGGCTTCATTCAGCTCCGGTTCCCAACGATCAAGGCGAGTTACATGATCCCC
CATGTTGTGCAAAAAAGCGGTTAGCTCCTTCGGTCCTCCGATCGTTGTCAGAAGTAAGTTGGCCGCAGTG
TTATCACTCATGGTTATGGCAGCACTGCATAATTCTCTTACTGTCATGCCATCCGTAAGATGCTTTTCTG
TGACTGGTGAGTACTCAACCAAGTCATTCTGAGAATAGTGTATGCGGCGACCGAGTTGCTCTTGCCCGGC
GTCAATACGGGATAATACCGCGCCACATAGCAGAACTTTAAAAGTGCTCATCATTGGAAAACGTTCTTCG
GGGCGAAAACTCTCAAGGATCTTACCGCTGTTGAGATCCAGTTCGATGTAACCCACTCGTGCACCCAACT
GATCTTCAGCATCTTTTACTTTCACCAGCGTTTCTGGGTGAGCAAAAACAGGAAGGCAAAATGCCGCAAA
AAAGGGAATAAGGGCGACACGGAAATGTTGAATACTCATACTCTTCCTTTTTCAATATTATTGAAGCATT
TATCAGGGTTATTGTCTCATGAGCGGATACATATTTGAATGTATTTAGAAAAATAAACAAATAGGGGTTC
CGCGCACATTTCCCCGAAAAGTGCCACCTGACGTCTAAGAAACCATTATTATCATGACATTAACCTATAA
AAATAGGCGTATCACGAGGCCCTTTCGTCTTCAC
